Addgene plasmid #247664: pAX1-YELLOW
Purpose: Vector for chromosomal insertion of DasherGFP chromoprotein into Xylellla fastidiosa
Depositing lab: Lindsey Burbank. Depositing organization: USDA ARS Parlier, Crop Diseases, Pests and Genetics Research Unit. Publication: Chromoprotein-modified plant pathogenic bacteria: tools for experimental tracking and visualization. Burbank L. Microbiol Spectr. 2026 Feb 24:e0261025. doi: 10.1128/spectrum.02610-25. PubMed 41733367.
Backbone
  Vector backbone: pAX1
  Vector type: Bacterial Expression
Growth in bacteria
  Bacterial resistance: Gentamicin, 10 μg/mL
  Growth temperature: 37°C
  Growth strain: DH5alpha
  Copy number: High Copy
Gene/Insert
  Gene/Insert name: DasherGFP
  Species: Synthetic
  Cloning method: Restriction Enzyme; 5′ cloning site Unspecified (unknown if destroyed)
Resource information
  A portion of this plasmid was derived from a plasmid made by: Bionomica Labs LLC
Terms and licenses: Academic/Nonprofit Terms; Industry Terms: Not Available to Industry
How to cite: pAX1-YELLOW was a gift from Lindsey Burbank (Addgene plasmid # 247664 ; http://n2t.net/addgene:247664 ; RRID:Addgene_247664)
