[The description below was written by a language model from this plasmid's Addgene catalogue record and pLannotate feature annotations shown in this document.]
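Description:
pAX1-YELLOW is a bacterial vector built on the pAX1 backbone for inserting a DasherGFP chromoprotein expression cassette into the chromosome of the plant pathogen Xylella fastidiosa. It is propagated in E. coli through a high-copy ColE1/pUC-type origin. The catalogue lists gentamicin as the selection, and the feature table shows a gentamicin acetyltransferase gene (aacC1) downstream of a class 1 integron Pc promoter. The backbone also carries an AmpR β-lactamase gene with its own promoter, an f1 origin, a bom fragment, and cloning-vector remnants: the lac promoter/operator region, lacZα fragments, and flanking SP6 and T7 promoters.

The payload lies next to the gentamicin marker, between attB1 and attB2 Gateway recombination sites. It consists of a roughly 710 bp fluorescent-protein coding sequence on the reverse strand, driven by a fragment of the strong constitutive synthetic promoter J23119. The annotation software labels this ORF obeCFP. This is most likely a nearest-match call for the synthetic DasherGFP insert named in the catalogue, although the record does not confirm that. The marker and reporter sit within sequences that are largely unannotated on one side and match an hslU-like fragment on the other. These may be the Xylella homology arms that direct chromosomal integration by recombination, but the record does not define them or name the insertion locus. A short hit to a hornet peptide is probably spurious.

According to the record, the plasmid is used to generate stably marked, visibly coloured X. fastidiosa strains for experimental tracking and visualization of the pathogen, with gentamicin resistance presumably serving to select integrants.
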