Features (pLannotate 1.2.2; 21 found; start..end, strand, type, name):
      1..589     +  rep_origin     ori: high-copy-number ColE1/pMB1/pBR322/pUC origin of replication
    772..864     +  CDS            lacI (fragment): lac repressor; lacI; The lac repressor binds to the lac operator to inhibit transcription in E. coli. This inhibition can be relieved by adding lactose or isopropyl-β-D-thiogalactopyranoside (IPTG).
    877..898     +  protein_bind   CAP binding site: CAP binding activates transcription in the presence of cAMP. E. coli catabolite activator protein
    913..943     +  promoter       lac promoter: promoter for the E. coli lac operon
    951..967     +  protein_bind   lac operator: The lac repressor binds to the lac operator to inhibit transcription in E. coli. This inhibition can be relieved by adding lactose or isopropyl-β-D-thiogalactopyranoside (IPTG). lac repressor encoded by lacI
   1009..1027    +  promoter       SP6 promoter: promoter for bacteriophage SP6 RNA polymerase
   1039..1119    +  CDS            VESPI_VESMG (fragment): Experimental evidence at protein level: Swiss-Prot protein existence level 1. Shows contractile activity on isolated ileum smooth muscle. From Vespa magnifica (Hornet).
   1949..1977    +  promoter       Pc promoter: intI1 (promoter lies within the coding sequence); class 1 integron promoter
   2147..2680    +  CDS            GmR: gentamycin acetyltransferase; aacC1; confers resistance to gentamycin
   2725..2749    +  protein_bind   attB1: mutant version of attB; recombination site for the Gateway® BP reaction BP Clonase™
   2860..3570    -  CDS            obeCFP: obeCFP is a basic (constitutively fluorescent) long stokes shift fluorescent protein published in 2011, derived from Obelia sp..
   3611..3635    -  promoter       J23119(SpeI) promoter (fragment): bacterial promoter (Registry of Standard Biological Parts BBa J23119) modified to end with an SpeI site
   3638..3660    +  CDS            lacZα (fragment): LacZα fragment of β-galactosidase; lacZ fragment
   3672..3696    -  protein_bind   attB2: mutant version of attB; recombination site for the Gateway® BP reaction BP Clonase™
   3818..4480    -  CDS            hslU (fragment): HSLU_ECO57 - Also known as htpI. Experimental evidence at protein level: Swiss-Prot protein existence level 1. ATPase subunit of a proteasome-like degradation complex; this subunit has chaperone activity. The binding of ATP and its subsequent hydrolysis by HslU are essential for unfolding of protein substrates subsequently hydrolyzed by HslV. HslU recognizes the N-terminal part of its protein substrates and unfolds these before they are guided to HslV for hydrolysis. From Escherichia coli O157:H7.
   4533..4551    -  promoter       T7 promoter: promoter for bacteriophage T7 RNA polymerase
   4554..4711    +  CDS            lacZα (fragment): LacZα fragment of β-galactosidase; lacZ fragment
   4715..5143    +  rep_origin     f1 ori (sequence partly withheld): f1 bacteriophage origin of replication; arrow indicates direction of (+) strand synthesis
   5171..5221    -  misc_feature   bom (fragment): basis of mobility region from pBR322
   5248..5352    +  promoter       AmpR promoter: bla
   5353..6213    +  CDS            AmpR: β-lactamase; bla; confers resistance to ampicillin, carbenicillin, and related antibiotics
>Addgene plasmid #247664 | pAX1-YELLOW | addgene full sequence | sequence record 494342 | Addgene NGS Result
TTGAGATCCTTTTTTTCTGCGCGTAATCTGCTGCTTGCAAACAAAAAAACCACCGCTACCAGCGGTGGTT
TGTTTGCCGGATCAAGAGCTACCAACTCTTTTTCCGAAGGTAACTGGCTTCAGCAGAGCGCAGATACCAA
ATACTGTTCTTCTAGTGTAGCCGTAGTTAGGCCACCACTTCAAGAACTCTGTAGCACCGCCTACATACCT
CGCTCTGCTAATCCTGTTACCAGTGGCTGCTGCCAGTGGCGATAAGTCGTGTCTTACCGGGTTGGACTCA
AGACGATAGTTACCGGATAAGGCGCAGCGGTCGGGCTGAACGGGGGGTTCGTGCACACAGCCCAGCTTGG
AGCGAACGACCTACACCGAACTGAGATACCTACAGCGTGAGCTATGAGAAAGCGCCACGCTTCCCGAAGG
GAGAAAGGCGGACAGGTATCCGGTAAGCGGCAGGGTCGGAACAGGAGAGCGCACGAGGGAGCTTCCAGGG
GGAAACGCCTGGTATCTTTATAGTCCTGTCGGGTTTCGCCACCTCTGACTTGAGCGTCGATTTTTGTGAT
GCTCGTCAGGGGGGCGGAGCCTATGGAAAAACGCCAGCAACGCGGCCTTTTTACGGTTCCTGGCCTTTTG
CTGGCCTTTTGCTCACATGTTCTTTCCTGCGTTATCCCCTGATTCTGTGGATAACCGTATTACCGCCTTT
GAGTGAGCTGATACCGCTCGCCGCAGCCGAACGACCGAGCGCAGCGAGTCAGTGAGCGAGGAAGCGGAAG
AGCGCCCAATACGCAAACCGCCTCTCCCCGCGCGTTGGCCGATTCATTAATGCAGCTGGCACGACAGGTT
TCCCGACTGGAAAGCGGGCAGTGAGCGCAACGCAATTAATGTGAGTTAGCTCACTCATTAGGCACCCCAG
GCTTTACACTTTATGCTTCCGGCTCGTATGTTGTGTGGAATTGTGAGCGGATAACAATTTCACACAGGAA
ACAGCTATGACCATGATTACGCCAAGCTATTTAGGTGACACTATAGAATACTCAAGCTATGCATCCAACG
CGTTGGGAGCTCTCCCATATGGTCGACCTGCAGGCGGCCGCACTAGTGATTTAACCTTGTCAGCGTAGAT
GCAAACACCCATAGCGGCGTGGCTGCAGCAATGGACAGCTACCTGGCCTCCATTCATCCATCCAAACGCT
ATGCTGCCGACTACTACACGATTAAAGACGTACGACAGAAACCCAGATCTGGCACCAGCAGCCTAGGTAA
GCGCCGTCTATACGTACTCATCGAAGGTCCAAGCACCGCCACTGACGACGACGTCATCCTAGAATGGAAA
CAGGAAAGTCGCAGTGTGGTTGCCATTGCTGCACCAACACAGATGCCCGCCTCCATCTACCACAACCACG
AGGGAGCGCGCGTAGCACGCACAGCTCAAGCACAGCTACTACATGCTGATGTGCTCATTGGCTATACCAG
CATCGGCGACACACAATACTACGTGCATGAAAAATCACCGTATCAGGAAGATCTAGCGTCAGAAACACTC
AATACAGCCGGAAAAATGACCATCGCCGCCCTCTATCTAGGTCAAGCGCTGGCCTCAGCACATACACTGG
CCAACCAAGATAATGATCTGAGTGTGGTCGGATACAACATCGACAAGCAAATCCACAACACCGTCAGTCA
TAAAAAACAGTTAGAGAAAGAACTGCGACGGTTCGCATTTAACTACGCTACACAAGTCATGCTGGATTGG
CGGGGCTTCGTCACGGCCTACCACGCTGGTACACCACTGTACTGATGCCCCCCACCACCAACCCGATGCG
ACGACTACGACAAGCTCGGGCTTTGAATAACGCTTGCATGTACATGGATAGTGCCATTGATGACAATGGC
TAACAGCATCGTCCTCTAGTGACGCACACCGTGGAAACGGATGAAGGCACGAACCCAGTTGACATAAGCC
TGTTCGGTTCGTAAACTGTAATGCAAGTAGCGTATGCGCTCACGCAACTGGTCCAGAACCTTGACCGAAC
GCAGCGGTGGTAACGGCGCAGTGGCGGTTTTCATGGCTTGTTATGACTGTTTTTTTGTACAGTCTATGCC
TCGGGCATCCAAGCAGCAAGCGCGTTACGCCGTGGGTCGATGTTTGATGTTATGGAGCAGCAACGATGTT
ACGCAGCAGGGCAGTCGCCCTAAAACAAAGTTAGGTGGCTCAAGTATGGGCATCATTCGCACATGTAGGC
TCGGCCCTGACCAAGTCAAATCCATGCGGGCTGCTCTTGATCTTTTCGGTCGTGAGTTCGGAGACGTAGC
CACCTACTCCCAACATCAGCCGGACTCCGATTACCTCGGGAACTTGCTCCGTAGTAAGACATTCATCGCG
CTTGCTGCCTTCGACCAAGAAGCGGTTGTTGGCGCTCTCGCGGCTTACGTTCTGCCCAAGTTTGAGCAGC
CGCGTAGTGAGATCTATATCTATGATCTCGCAGTCTCCGGAGAGCACCGGAGGCAGGGCATTGCCACCGC
GCTCATCAATCTCCTCAAGCATGAGGCCAACGCGCTTGGTGCTTATGTGATCTACGTGCAAGCAGATTAC
GGTGACGATCCCGCAGTGGCTCTCTATACAAAGTTGGGCATACGGGAAGAAGTGATGCACTTTGATATCG
ACCCAAGTACCGCCACCTAACAATTCGTTCAAGCCGAGATGCTAGCCCCTCGAGCGTCTAGATCACAAGT
TTGTACAAAAAAGCAGGCTCCGAATTCGCCCTTCGGGCAGGAAACAGCTATGACGGTACCAAAAAAAACC
CCGCCCTGTCAGGGGCGGGGTTTTTTTTTGAGCTCTTATCAGTGATGATGATGATGGTGCTGATATGTGT
CTAAGTCTACGGCTTTTACAACTTCTACGAGGCACATGTGATCTCTTCTCTCATCTCTATCTTTAGATAA
TTTAGTGTGGTAAGTGATATGATGATACCTTGGTATATGCACAGCAGCACTTCCGGCGAGAGGCCTGTTC
ATCTGGGAACACTTGGTGACCAGTTTTTCAGTCACCCCCTCAATATCGTATGCTTGATTAAATTCCACTC
GGATTCCATTGTTAACGGTATCGGGCAGTATATACAGGATGCTGGGAGGACATTGAAAAGCAACGTTCTT
CCTCAGAATGTGTCCATCCTTTTTGAAGTTTTCTCCGGTCAAGGTCACCCTGTTGTATATAGACCCTCTC
TCATAGGTTACCATAGCTCTTGTCTTATATACGCCGTCGCCTTCAAAACTTATAGTTCTTTCTTGGGTGT
AACCCTCTGGCATTGCTGACTTAAAGAAATCTTTTATATGGCTGGGGTACTTAGCAAAACATTGGACCCC
ATAGCTAAGGGTTGACACTAGTGTAGCCCAGGGTACTGGTAAATCGCCAGTTGTACAGATATATTTGGCC
TTAATAGTACCAGTGGTAGCGTCGCCAGTTCCCTCCCCCTTGATTATGAACTTCATGCCCTCCACATCCC
CTTCAAGTTCTGTTATGTAGGGTATTTCTTTTTCAAACAGTTTAGCACCCTCTGTCAAGGCAGTAGCCAT
GGGACTCTTTCTCCTCTTTAATCTCTAGTAGCTAGCACTGTACCTAGGACTGAGCTAGCCGTCAAGAATT
CACTGGCCGTCGTTTTACAAGGGCGAATTCGACCCAGCTTTCTTGTACAAAGTGGTGATCTAGATTCACT
AGATGACAATGGTTAACAGCATCGTCCTCTACCAGATAGAGAACACCGTAGAATAACGATACGCCTCGCT
GGCAAACAATGAAGATCGCACGATGCCTTACACATTACAAAATGTAACGACTCAGATCTGGATCCTTCAC
TAATTCCCCCAAATGCGCATTGACATAATCGGCATCGACCGTCACGGACTCGCCATCACGATCCGGAGAC
TCATAACTCAGCGTTTCCAACAATCGCTCCAACACCGTGTGCAAACGCCGCGCACCGATATTCTCCTGAC
GCTCGTTGACCAAATAAGCAATCTCGGCAATACGGTCAATCGCATCCTCTGTAAAATCAAGCGACACACC
TTCCGTTTTCAACAATTCCTGATACTGCTTAGTGAGCGCCGCCTTCGGCTCTGTCAGGATACGGATAAAA
TCCGCTTTACTCAGCGCATCCAACTCCACCCGAATCGGGAAACGGCCTTGCAACTCCGGAATTAAATCGC
TTGGCTTGGTGAGGTGAAAGGCACCGGAAGCAATGAACAAAATGTGGTTGGTCCTGATCGTGCCGTACTT
GGTAGACACATTCGACCCCTCTACCAATGGCAGCAAATCGCGCTGCACACCTTCGCGACTCACATCACCG
CCGCCAACAGTATCACCACGTTTAACGACCTTATCGATCTCATCAATAAAGGCGATCCCATTCTGTTCGC
AAGCTTCGATCGCTGCAGCACGGATTTCGTCTTCGTTGACCAGCTTAGCCGCCTCTTCTTCGATTAATAA
CGAATCCCGCGGCCATGGCGGCCGGGAGCATGCGACGTCGGGCCCAATTCGCCCTATAGTGAGTCGTATT
ACAATTCACTGGCCGTCGTTTTACAACGTCGTGACTGGGAAAACCCTGGCGTTACCCAACTTAATCGCCT
TGCAGCACATCCCCCTTTCGCCAGCTGGCGTAATAGCGAAGAGGCCCGCACCGATCGCCCTTCCCAACAG
TTGCGCAGCCTGAATGGCGAATGG
[124 nt withheld, positions 4715-4838]
C
[91 nt withheld, positions 4840-4930]
A
[49 nt withheld, positions 4932-4980]
CCTTTGACGTTGGAGTCCACGTTCTTT
[37 nt withheld, positions 5008-5044]
ACCCTATCTCGGTCTATTCTTTTGATTTATAAGGGATTTTGCCGATTTCGGCCTATTGGTTAAAAAATGA
GCTGATTTAACAAAAATTTAACGCGAATTTTAACAAAATATTAACGCTTACAATTTCCTGATGCGGTATT
TTCTCCTTACGCATCTGTGCGGTATTTCACACCGCATCAGGTGGCACTTTTCGGGGAAATGTGCGCGGAA
CCCCTATTTGTTTATTTTTCTAAATACATTCAAATATGTATCCGCTCATGAGACAATAACCCTGATAAAT
GCTTCAATAATATTGAAAAAGGAAGAGTATGAGTATTCAACATTTCCGTGTCGCCCTTATTCCCTTTTTT
GCGGCATTTTGCCTTCCTGTTTTTGCTCACCCAGAAACGCTGGTGAAAGTAAAAGATGCTGAAGATCAGT
TGGGTGCACGAGTGGGTTACATCGAACTGGATCTCAACAGCGGTAAGATCCTTGAGAGTTTTCGCCCCGA
AGAACGTTTTCCAATGATGAGCACTTTTAAAGTTCTGCTATGTGGCGCGGTATTATCCCGTATTGACGCC
GGGCAAGAGCAACTCGGTCGCCGCATACACTATTCTCAGAATGACTTGGTTGAGTACTCACCAGTCACAG
AAAAGCATCTTACGGATGGCATGACAGTAAGAGAATTATGCAGTGCTGCCATAACCATGAGTGATAACAC
TGCGGCCAACTTACTTCTGACAACGATCGGAGGACCGAAGGAGCTAACCGCTTTTTTGCACAACATGGGG
GATCATGTAACTCGCCTTGATCGTTGGGAACCGGAGCTGAATGAAGCCATACCAAACGACGAGCGTGACA
CCACGATGCCTGTAGCAATGGCAACAACGTTGCGCAAACTATTAACTGGCGAACTACTTACTCTAGCTTC
CCGGCAACAATTAATAGACTGGATGGAGGCGGATAAAGTTGCAGGACCACTTCTGCGCTCGGCCCTTCCG
GCTGGCTGGTTTATTGCTGATAAATCTGGAGCCGGTGAGCGTGGGTCTCGCGGTATCATTGCAGCACTGG
GGCCAGATGGTAAGCCCTCCCGTATCGTAGTTATCTACACGACGGGGAGTCAGGCAACTATGGATGAACG
AAATAGACAGATCGCTGAGATAGGTGCCTCACTGATTAAGCATTGGTAACTGTCAGACCAAGTTTACTCA
TATATACTTTAGATTGATTTAAAACTTCATTTTTAATTTAAAAGGATCTAGGTGAAGATCCTTTTTGATA
ATCTCATGACCAAAATCCCTTAACGTGAGTTTTCGTTCCACTGAGCGTCAGACCCCGTAGAAAAGATCAA
AGGATCTTC
